>Addgene plasmid #10889 | pWZL-blast Myr-FLAG-p110alpha | addgene partial sequence | sequence record 17869 | 10889 with pBABE 5'
CCAAAGGACCCCAGCCAGCGCCGGCGCAGGATCCGAGGTTACCTTGACTACAAAGACGATGACGACAAGC
AATTGAGCGACGAGATCCGAACAATGCCTCCAAGACCATCATCAGGTGAACTGTGGGGCATCCACTTGAT
GCCCCCAAGAATCCTAGTAGAATGTTTACTACCAAATGGGATGATAGTGACTTTAGAATGCCTCCGTGAG
GCTACGTTAATAACGATAAAGCATGAACTATTTAAAGAAGCAAGAAAATACCCTCTCCATCAACTTCTTC
AAGATGAATCTTCTTACATTTTCGTAAGTGTTACCCAAGAAGCAGAAAGGGAAGAATTTTTTGATGAAAC
AAGACGACTTTGTGACCTTCGGCTTTTTCAACCCTTTTTAAAAGTAATTGAACCAGTAGGCAACCGTGAA
GAAAAGATCCTCAATCGAGAAATTGGTTTTGCTATCGGCATGCCAGTGTGTGAATTCGATATGGTTAAAG
ATCCAGAAGTACAGGACTTCCGAAGAAATATTCTCAATGTTTGTAAAGAAGCTGTGGATCTTAGGGATCT
TAATTCACCTCATAGTAGAGCAATGTATGTTTATCCTCCAAATGTAGAATCTTCACCAGAACTGCCAAAG
CACATATATAATAAATTGGATAAAGGGCAAATAATAGTGGTGATTTGGGTAATAGTTTCTCCAAATAATG
ACAAACAGAAGTATACTCTGAAAATCAACCATGACTGTGTGCCAGAACAAGTAATTGCTGAAGCAATCAN
GAAAAAAACTCGAAGTATGTTGCTATCATCTGAACAACTA
