[The description below was written by a language model from this plasmid's Addgene catalogue record.]
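Description:
pWZL-blast Myr-FLAG-p110alpha is a retroviral mammalian expression plasmid built on the pWZL Blast backbone (about 5.1 kb without insert). It is propagated in E. coli as a high-copy plasmid under ampicillin selection, and it carries a blasticidin resistance marker for selecting transduced or transfected mammalian cells. No feature table accompanies the record, so the promoter, origin of replication and viral elements are not itemised. Vectors of the pWZL family are generally Moloney murine leukaemia virus-derived, with the insert transcribed from the 5′ LTR and the drug marker expressed downstream from the same transcript, but the record itself does not confirm this arrangement.

The insert, roughly 3.6 kb, is the bovine (B. taurus) PIK3CA coding sequence, which encodes p110alpha, the catalytic subunit of class IA phosphatidylinositol 3-kinase. It was cloned between EagI and XhoI sites. Two elements are fused to its N terminus: a myristoylation signal (Myr) and a FLAG epitope. A myristoylation signal directs lipid modification that tethers the protein to cellular membranes. For p110alpha, this is a standard way of placing the kinase next to its lipid substrates, making PI3K signalling constitutively active and independent of upstream receptor input. The FLAG tag allows the exogenous protein to be detected or immunoprecipitated separately from endogenous p110alpha.

The plasmid is used to produce retrovirus in packaging cells and to generate blasticidin-selected populations that stably express activated PI3K. The associated study concerns the transformation of human mammary epithelial cells through activation of the PI3K pathway.
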