Addgene plasmid #10889: pWZL-blast Myr-FLAG-p110alpha
Depositing lab: William Hahn. Depositing organization: Dana-Farber Cancer Institute. Publication: Human mammary epithelial cell transformation through the activation of phosphatidylinositol 3-kinase. Zhao JJ, Gjoerup OV, Subramanian RR, Cheng Y, Chen W, Roberts TM, Hahn WC. Cancer Cell. 2003 May . 3(5):483-95. 10.1016/S1535-6108(03)00088-6 PubMed 12781366.
Backbone
  Vector backbone: pWZL Blast
  Backbone size w/o insert (bp): 5100
  Vector type: Mammalian Expression, Retroviral
  Selectable markers: Blasticidin
Growth in bacteria
  Bacterial resistance: Ampicillin, 100 μg/mL
  Growth temperature: 37°C
  Growth strain: DH5alpha
  Copy number: High Copy
Gene/Insert
  Gene/Insert name: p110alpha (alt names: PI3K p110; PIK3CA)
  Species: B. taurus (bovine)
  Insert size (bp): 3600
  GenBank ID: NM_174574
  Entrez Gene: PIK3CA
  Tag / fusion protein: Myr (N terminal on insert); Flag (N terminal on insert)
  Cloning method: Restriction Enzyme; 5′ cloning site EagI (unknown if destroyed); 3′ cloning site XhoI (not destroyed)
  Sequencing primers: 5′ pBABE 5'
Terms and licenses: Academic/Nonprofit Terms; Industry Terms: Not Available to Industry
How to cite: pWZL-blast Myr-FLAG-p110alpha was a gift from William Hahn (Addgene plasmid # 10889 ; http://n2t.net/addgene:10889 ; RRID:Addgene_10889)
